>Addgene plasmid #132225 | pDONR221_SLC40A1 | addgene full sequence | sequence record 262699 | Addgene NGS Result
CTTTCCTGCGTTATCCCCTGATTCTGTGGATAACCGTATTACCGCCTTTGAGTGAGCTGATACCGCTCGC
CGCAGCCGAACGACCGAGCGCAGCGAGTCAGTGAGCGAGGAAGCGGAAGAGCGCCCAATACGCAAACCGC
CTCTCCCCGCGCGTTGGCCGATTCATTAATGCAGCTGGCACGACAGGTTTCCCGACTGGAAAGCGGGCAG
TGAGCGCAACGCAATTAATACGCGTACCGCTAGCCAGGAAGAGTTTGTAGAAACGCAAAAAGGCCATCCG
TCAGGATGGCCTTCTGCTTAGTTTGATGCCTGGCAGTTTATGGCGGGCGTCCTGCCCGCCACCCTCCGGG
CCGTTGCTTCACAACGTTCAAATCCGCTCCCGGCGGATTTGTCCTACTCAGGAGAGCGTTCACCGACAAA
CAACAGATAAAACGAAAGGCCCAGTCTTCCGACTGAGCCTTTCGTTTTATTTGATGCCTGGCAGTTCCCT
ACTCTCGCGTTAACGCTAGCATGGATGTTTTCCCAGTCACGACGTTGTAAAACGACGGCCAGTCTTAAGC
TCGGGCCCCAAATAATGATTTTATTTTGACTGATAGTGACCTGTTCGTTGCAACACATTGATGAGCAATG
CTTTTTTATAATGCCAACTTTGTACAAAAAAGCAGGCTCCACCATGACCAGGGCAGGCGACCACAATAGG
CAGAGAGGATGCTGTGGATCCCTGGCAGATTACCTGACATCTGCCAAGTTTCTGCTGTATCTGGGACACA
GCCTGTCCACCTGGGGCGACAGAATGTGGCACTTCGCCGTGTCCGTGTTTCTGGTGGAGCTGTACGGCAA
CTCTCTGCTGCTGACAGCCGTGTATGGACTGGTGGTGGCAGGATCCGTGCTGGTGCTGGGAGCAATCATC
GGCGACTGGGTGGATAAGAATGCCAGGCTGAAGGTGGCCCAGACCAGCCTGGTGGTGCAGAACGTGTCCG
TGATCCTGTGCGGCATCATCCTGATGATGGTGTTCCTGCACAAGCACGAGCTGCTGACCATGTACCACGG
CTGGGTGCTGACATCTTGTTATATCCTGATCATCACCATCGCCAACATCGCCAATCTGGCCAGCACCGCC
ACAGCCATCACAATCCAGAGGGACTGGATCGTGGTGGTGGCAGGAGAGGATCGCTCCAAGCTGGCCAACA
TGAATGCCACAATCCGGAGAATCGATCAGCTGACCAATATCCTGGCCCCTATGGCCGTGGGCCAGATCAT
GACCTTTGGCTCTCCAGTGATCGGCTGCGGCTTCATCTCTGGCTGGAACCTGGTGAGCATGTGCGTGGAG
TACGTGCTGCTGTGGAAGGTGTATCAGAAGACACCCGCCCTGGCAGTGAAGGCAGGCCTGAAGGAGGAGG
AGACCGAGCTGAAGCAGCTGAATCTGCACAAGGACACAGAGCCCAAGCCTCTGGAGGGCACCCACCTGAT
GGGCGTGAAGGATTCTAACATCCACGAGCTGGAGCACGAGCAGGAGCCAACATGCGCAAGCCAGATGGCA
GAGCCCTTCCGGACCTTTAGAGACGGCTGGGTGTCCTACTATAATCAGCCCGTGTTCCTGGCAGGAATGG
GACTGGCCTTTCTGTACATGACAGTGCTGGGCTTCGATTGCATCACCACAGGCTACGCCTATACCCAGGG
CCTGTCTGGCAGCATCCTGTCCATCCTGATGGGCGCCTCTGCCATCACAGGCATCATGGGCACCGTGGCC
TTTACATGGCTGAGGCGCAAGTGTGGCCTGGTGAGAACCGGACTGATCAGCGGACTGGCACAGCTGTCCT
GCCTGATCCTGTGCGTGATCAGCGTGTTCATGCCTGGCAGCCCACTGGACCTGTCCGTGTCTCCATTCGA
GGATATCAGGTCTCGCTTTATCCAGGGCGAGAGCATCACCCCCACAAAGATCCCTGAGATCACCACAGAG
ATCTACATGTCCAACGGCAGCAATTCCGCCAACATCGTGCCAGAGACCAGCCCAGAGTCCGTGCCTATCA
TCTCTGTGAGCCTGCTGTTTGCAGGCGTGATCGCAGCAAGGATCGGACTGTGGAGCTTCGACCTGACCGT
GACACAGCTGCTGCAGGAGAATGTGATCGAGAGCGAGCGCGGCATCATCAACGGCGTGCAGAATTCCATG
AACTACCTGCTGGATCTGCTGCACTTTATCATGGTCATCCTGGCCCCAAACCCCGAGGCCTTTGGCCTGC
TGGTGCTGATCTCCGTGTCTTTCGTGGCCATGGGCCACATCATGTATTTCCGGTTTGCCCAGAATACACT
GGGCAACAAGCTGTTCGCATGTGGACCAGACGCAAAGGAGGTGAGAAAGGAGAATCAGGCCAACACCAGC
GTGGTGGACCCAGCTTTCTTGTACAAAGTTGGCATTATAAGAAAGCATTGCTTATCAATTTGTTGCAACG
AACAGGTCACTATCAGTCAAAATAAAATCATTATTTGCCATCCAGCTGATATCCCCTATAGTGAGTCGTA
TTACATGGTCATAGCTGTTTCCTGGCAGCTCTGGCCCGTGTCTCAAAATCTCTGATGTTACATTGCACAA
GATAAAAATATATCATCATGAACAATAAAACTGTCTGCTTACATAAACAGTAATACAAGGGGTGTTATGA
GCCATATTCAACGGGAAACGTCGAGGCCGCGATTAAATTCCAACATGGATGCTGATTTATATGGGTATAA
ATGGGCTCGCGATAATGTCGGGCAATCAGGTGCGACAATCTATCGCTTGTATGGGAAGCCCGATGCGCCA
GAGTTGTTTCTGAAACATGGCAAAGGTAGCGTTGCCAATGATGTTACAGATGAGATGGTCAGACTAAACT
GGCTGACGGAATTTATGCCTCTTCCGACCATCAAGCATTTTATCCGTACTCCTGATGATGCATGGTTACT
CACCACTGCGATCCCCGGAAAAACAGCATTCCAGGTATTAGAAGAATATCCTGATTCAGGTGAAAATATT
GTTGATGCGCTGGCAGTGTTCCTGCGCCGGTTGCATTCGATTCCTGTTTGTAATTGTCCTTTTAACAGCG
ATCGCGTATTTCGTCTCGCTCAGGCGCAATCACGAATGAATAACGGTTTGGTTGATGCGAGTGATTTTGA
TGACGAGCGTAATGGCTGGCCTGTTGAACAAGTCTGGAAAGAAATGCATAAACTTTTGCCATTCTCACCG
GATTCAGTCGTCACTCATGGTGATTTCTCACTTGATAACCTTATTTTTGACGAGGGGAAATTAATAGGTT
GTATTGATGTTGGACGAGTCGGAATCGCAGACCGATACCAGGATCTTGCCATCCTATGGAACTGCCTCGG
TGAGTTTTCTCCTTCATTACAGAAACGGCTTTTTCAAAAATATGGTATTGATAATCCTGATATGAATAAA
TTGCAGTTTCATTTGATGCTCGATGAGTTTTTCTAATCAGAATTGGTTAATTGGTTGTAACACTGGCAGA
GCATTACGCTGACTTGACGGGACGGCGCAAGCTCATGACCAAAATCCCTTAACGTGAGTTACGCGTCGTT
CCACTGAGCGTCAGACCCCGTAGAAAAGATCAAAGGATCTTCTTGAGATCCTTTTTTTCTGCGCGTAATC
TGCTGCTTGCAAACAAAAAAACCACCGCTACCAGCGGTGGTTTGTTTGCCGGATCAAGAGCTACCAACTC
TTTTTCCGAAGGTAACTGGCTTCAGCAGAGCGCAGATACCAAATACTGTTCTTCTAGTGTAGCCGTAGTT
AGGCCACCACTTCAAGAACTCTGTAGCACCGCCTACATACCTCGCTCTGCTAATCCTGTTACCAGTGGCT
GCTGCCAGTGGCGATAAGTCGTGTCTTACCGGGTTGGACTCAAGACGATAGTTACCGGATAAGGCGCAGC
GGTCGGGCTGAACGGGGGGTTCGTGCACACAGCCCAGCTTGGAGCGAACGACCTACACCGAACTGAGATA
CCTACAGCGTGAGCTATGAGAAAGCGCCACGCTTCCCGAAGGGAGAAAGGCGGACAGGTATCCGGTAAGC
GGCAGGGTCGGAACAGGAGAGCGCACGAGGGAGCTTCCAGGGGGAAACGCCTGGTATCTTTATAGTCCTG
TCGGGTTTCGCCACCTCTGACTTGAGCGTCGATTTTTGTGATGCTCGTCAGGGGGGCGGAGCCTATGGAA
AAACGCCAGCAACGCGGCCTTTTTACGGTTCCTGGCCTTTTGCTGGCCTTTTGCTCACATGTT
Features (pLannotate 1.2.2; 10 found; start..end, strand, type, name):
    121..213     +  CDS            lacI (fragment): lac repressor; lacI; The lac repressor binds to the lac operator to inhibit transcription in E. coli. This inhibition can be relieved by adding lactose or isopropyl-β-D-thiogalactopyranoside (IPTG).
    268..295     -  terminator     rrnB T2 terminator: transcription terminator T2 from the E. coli rrnB gene
    427..470     +  terminator     rrnB T1 terminator: Escherichia coli rrnB; transcription terminator T1 from the E. coli rrnB gene
    517..553     -  CDS            lacZα (fragment): LacZα fragment of β-galactosidase; lacZ fragment
    569..668     +  protein_bind   attL1: mutant version of attL; recombination site for the Gateway® LR reaction LR Clonase™
    674..2386    +  CDS            SLC40A1: S40A1_HUMAN - Also known as FPN1, IREG1, SLC11A3. Experimental evidence at protein level: Swiss-Prot protein existence level 1. May be involved in iron export from duodenal epithelial cell and also in transfer of iron between maternal and fetal circulation. Mediates iron efflux in the presence of a ferroxidase (hephaestin and/or ceruloplasmin). From Homo sapiens (Human).
   2388..2487    -  protein_bind   attL2: mutant version of attL; recombination site for the Gateway® LR reaction LR Clonase™
   2505..2523    -  promoter       T7 promoter: promoter for bacteriophage T7 RNA polymerase
   2657..3466    +  CDS            KanR: aminoglycoside phosphotransferase; aph(3')-Ia; confers resistance to kanamycin in bacteria or G418 (Geneticin®) in eukaryotes
   3613..4201    +  rep_origin     ori: high-copy-number ColE1/pMB1/pBR322/pUC origin of replication
