[The description below was written by a language model from this plasmid's Addgene catalogue record and pLannotate feature annotations shown in this document.]
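Description:
pDONR221_SLC40A1 is a Gateway entry clone built on the commercial pDONR221 backbone, carrying a codon-optimized open reading frame for human SLC40A1 (ferroportin; also known as FPN1, IREG1, MTP1, HFE4 or SLC11A3). This solute carrier mediates cellular iron efflux, for example from duodenal epithelial cells, in cooperation with a ferroxidase. The sequenced plasmid is about 4.3 kb, of which the ORF accounts for 1,713 bp. It is maintained in E. coli through a high-copy ColE1/pUC-type origin and selected with kanamycin via the aminoglycoside phosphotransferase (KanR) gene.

The ORF sits between attL1 and attL2 sites, the recombination sequences used in the Gateway LR reaction. This lets the coding sequence be transferred directionally and in frame into any attR-containing destination vector. Upstream of the cassette lie the rrnB T1 and T2 transcription terminators, which insulate the insert from read-through transcription in bacteria. A T7 promoter lies just beyond attL2 in reverse orientation, and M13 forward and reverse primer sites flank the cassette for sequence verification. The short lacI and lacZα fragments called by the annotation are small backbone remnants rather than functional genes.

Although the catalogue lists the vector type as mammalian expression, the feature table shows no eukaryotic promoter, polyadenylation signal or epitope tag, so the plasmid is not itself an expression construct. Expression depends on the destination vector chosen. It belongs to a large consortium collection of SLC transporter clones and serves as a source for subcloning SLC40A1 into custom expression vectors for transporter studies.
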