Addgene plasmid #132225: pDONR221_SLC40A1
Purpose: Gateway entry clone with codon-optimized ORF sequence for subcloning into custom expression vectors
Depositing lab: RESOLUTE Consortium & Giulio Superti-Furga. Depositing organization: CeMM Research Center for Molecular Medicine. Publication: The RESOLUTE consortium: unlocking SLC transporters for drug discovery. Superti-Furga G, Lackner D, Wiedmer T, Ingles-Prieto A, Barbosa B, Girardi E, Goldmann U, Gurtl B, Klavins K, Klimek C, Lindinger S, Lineiro-Retes E, Muller AC, Onstein S, Redinger G, Reil D, Sedlyarov V, Wolf G, Crawford M, Everley R, ... Steppan CM. Nat Rev Drug Discov. 2020 Jul;19(7):429-430. doi: 10.1038/d41573-020-00056-6. PubMed 32265506.
Backbone
  Vector backbone: pDONR221
  Backbone manufacturer: Thermo Fisher Scientific
  Backbone size w/o insert (bp): 2550
  Vector type: Mammalian Expression
Growth in bacteria
  Bacterial resistance: Kanamycin, 50 μg/mL
  Growth temperature: 37°C
  Growth strain: Stbl3
  Copy number: High Copy
Gene/Insert
  Gene/Insert name: SLC40A1 (alt name: MTP1, IREG1, FPN1, HFE4, SLC11A3)
  Species: H. sapiens (human)
  Insert size (bp): 1713
  Entrez Gene: SLC40A1 (a.k.a. FPN, FPN1, HFE4, IREG1, MST079, MSTP079, MTP1, SLC11A3)
  Cloning method: Gateway Cloning
  Sequencing primers: 5′ M13-fwd; 3′ M13-rev
Terms and licenses: Academic/Nonprofit Terms; Industry Terms
Depositor comments: For more information on the full Resolute plasmid collection, please see www.addgene.org/depositor-collections/re-solute/. Please provide your feedback on this plasmid to the RESOLUTE consortium by filling out their RESOLUTE repository feedback form: https://forms.office.com/Pages/ResponsePage.aspx?id=0e05yklzmkS7rjFGQL4N7z4feCLQvEJAmVcOCM_u885UN1JJRko0Ukg4TVQwNTZLOUxPQVJWT1NHUCQlQCN0PWcu
How to cite: pDONR221_SLC40A1 was a gift from RESOLUTE Consortium & Giulio Superti-Furga (Addgene plasmid # 132225 ; http://n2t.net/addgene:132225 ; RRID:Addgene_132225)
