>Addgene plasmid #132225 | pDONR221_SLC40A1 | depositor partial sequence | sequence record 253850 | Codon-optimized ORF of SLC40A1
ATGACCAGGGCAGGCGACCACAATAGGCAGAGAGGATGCTGTGGATCCCTGGCAGATTACCTGACATCTG
CCAAGTTTCTGCTGTATCTGGGACACAGCCTGTCCACCTGGGGCGACAGAATGTGGCACTTCGCCGTGTC
CGTGTTTCTGGTGGAGCTGTACGGCAACTCTCTGCTGCTGACAGCCGTGTATGGACTGGTGGTGGCAGGA
TCCGTGCTGGTGCTGGGAGCAATCATCGGCGACTGGGTGGATAAGAATGCCAGGCTGAAGGTGGCCCAGA
CCAGCCTGGTGGTGCAGAACGTGTCCGTGATCCTGTGCGGCATCATCCTGATGATGGTGTTCCTGCACAA
GCACGAGCTGCTGACCATGTACCACGGCTGGGTGCTGACATCTTGTTATATCCTGATCATCACCATCGCC
AACATCGCCAATCTGGCCAGCACCGCCACAGCCATCACAATCCAGAGGGACTGGATCGTGGTGGTGGCAG
GAGAGGATCGCTCCAAGCTGGCCAACATGAATGCCACAATCCGGAGAATCGATCAGCTGACCAATATCCT
GGCCCCTATGGCCGTGGGCCAGATCATGACCTTTGGCTCTCCAGTGATCGGCTGCGGCTTCATCTCTGGC
TGGAACCTGGTGAGCATGTGCGTGGAGTACGTGCTGCTGTGGAAGGTGTATCAGAAGACACCCGCCCTGG
CAGTGAAGGCAGGCCTGAAGGAGGAGGAGACCGAGCTGAAGCAGCTGAATCTGCACAAGGACACAGAGCC
CAAGCCTCTGGAGGGCACCCACCTGATGGGCGTGAAGGATTCTAACATCCACGAGCTGGAGCACGAGCAG
GAGCCAACATGCGCAAGCCAGATGGCAGAGCCCTTCCGGACCTTTAGAGACGGCTGGGTGTCCTACTATA
ATCAGCCCGTGTTCCTGGCAGGAATGGGACTGGCCTTTCTGTACATGACAGTGCTGGGCTTCGATTGCAT
CACCACAGGCTACGCCTATACCCAGGGCCTGTCTGGCAGCATCCTGTCCATCCTGATGGGCGCCTCTGCC
ATCACAGGCATCATGGGCACCGTGGCCTTTACATGGCTGAGGCGCAAGTGTGGCCTGGTGAGAACCGGAC
TGATCAGCGGACTGGCACAGCTGTCCTGCCTGATCCTGTGCGTGATCAGCGTGTTCATGCCTGGCAGCCC
ACTGGACCTGTCCGTGTCTCCATTCGAGGATATCAGGTCTCGCTTTATCCAGGGCGAGAGCATCACCCCC
ACAAAGATCCCTGAGATCACCACAGAGATCTACATGTCCAACGGCAGCAATTCCGCCAACATCGTGCCAG
AGACCAGCCCAGAGTCCGTGCCTATCATCTCTGTGAGCCTGCTGTTTGCAGGCGTGATCGCAGCAAGGAT
CGGACTGTGGAGCTTCGACCTGACCGTGACACAGCTGCTGCAGGAGAATGTGATCGAGAGCGAGCGCGGC
ATCATCAACGGCGTGCAGAATTCCATGAACTACCTGCTGGATCTGCTGCACTTTATCATGGTCATCCTGG
CCCCAAACCCCGAGGCCTTTGGCCTGCTGGTGCTGATCTCCGTGTCTTTCGTGGCCATGGGCCACATCAT
GTATTTCCGGTTTGCCCAGAATACACTGGGCAACAAGCTGTTCGCATGTGGACCAGACGCAAAGGAGGTG
AGAAAGGAGAATCAGGCCAACACCAGCGTGGTG
